Addgene plasmid #160769: pLKO.1B CDC25C_1
Purpose: Suppress CDC25C
Depositing lab: Richard Possemato. Depositing organization: NYU Grossman School of Medicine. Publication: Hyperactive CDK2 Activity in Basal-like Breast Cancer Imposes a Genome Integrity Liability that Can Be Exploited by Targeting DNA Polymerase epsilon. Sviderskiy VO, Blumenberg L, Gorodetsky E, Karakousi TR, Hirsh N, Alvarez SW, Terzi EM, Kaparos E, Whiten GC, Ssebyala S, Tonzi P, Mir H, Neel BG, Huang TT, Adams S, Ruggles KV, Possemato R. Mol Cell. 2020 Oct 28. pii: S1097-2765(20)30723-1. doi: 10.1016/j.molcel.2020.10.016. PubMed 33152268.
Backbone
  Vector backbone: pLKO.1B
  Backbone manufacturer: The RNAi Consortium
  Backbone size w/o insert (bp): 7466
  Vector type: Lentiviral
  Selectable markers: Blasticidin
Growth in bacteria
  Bacterial resistance: Ampicillin, 100 μg/mL
  Growth temperature: 37°C
  Growth strain: NEB Stable
  Copy number: High Copy
Gene/Insert
  Gene/Insert name: shCDC25C_1
  gRNA/shRNA sequence: GTCCCATTACTACTGTTCCAA
  Species: H. sapiens (human)
  Cloning method: Restriction Enzyme; 5′ cloning site AgeI (unknown if destroyed); 3′ cloning site EcoRI (not destroyed)
  Sequencing primers: 5′ GCA TAT ACG ATA CAA GGC TGT TAG AG
Terms and licenses: Academic/Nonprofit Terms; Industry Terms: Not Available to Industry
How to cite: pLKO.1B CDC25C_1 was a gift from Richard Possemato (Addgene plasmid # 160769 ; http://n2t.net/addgene:160769 ; RRID:Addgene_160769)
