[The description below was written by a language model from this plasmid's Addgene catalogue record and pLannotate feature annotations shown in this document.]
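Description:
pLKO.1B CDC25C_1 is a lentiviral shRNA vector built on pLKO.1B, a blasticidin-selectable version of The RNAi Consortium's pLKO.1 backbone, and is intended to suppress expression of human CDC25C. The short hairpin, shCDC25C_1, was cloned between the AgeI and EcoRI sites immediately downstream of the human U6 promoter, an RNA polymerase III promoter suited to producing small hairpin transcripts that are processed into siRNAs by the cellular RNAi machinery. The hairpin itself is not annotated as a feature, but it would fall in the unannotated gap between the U6 promoter and the cPPT/CTS element. Downstream, a human PGK promoter drives the blasticidin S deaminase gene (BSD), allowing selection of stably transduced mammalian cells, followed by a WPRE that enhances transcript stability and expression.

The viral framework is that of a third-generation, self-inactivating design. An RSV promoter fused to a truncated HIV-1 5' LTR drives Tat-independent production of the genomic RNA in packaging cells. The HIV-1 Ψ packaging signal with a partial gag sequence, the Rev response element and the cPPT/CTS support encapsidation, nuclear export and efficient transduction. The ΔU3 3' LTR inactivates LTR promoter activity after integration. Viral proteins must be supplied in trans from separate packaging and envelope plasmids. In bacteria the plasmid is maintained at high copy through a ColE1/pUC-type origin with ampicillin resistance. An f1 ori, SV40 ori and poly(A) signal, and lac, T3 and T7 remnants are carried over from the backbone. The associated publication concerns CDK2 activity and genome integrity in basal-like breast cancer, consistent with use for stable CDC25C knockdown in human cells.
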