Features (pLannotate 1.2.2; 26 found; start..end, strand, type, name):
      1..241     +  promoter       U6 promoter: RNA polymerase III promoter for human U6 snRNA
    346..463     +  misc_feature   cPPT/CTS: central polypurine tract and central termination sequence of HIV-1
    522..1022    +  promoter       hPGK promoter: human phosphoglycerate kinase 1 promoter
   1034..1429    +  CDS            BSD: blasticidin S deaminase; Aspergillus terreus BSD; confers resistance to blasticidin
   1463..2051    +  misc_feature   WPRE: woodchuck hepatitis virus posttranscriptional regulatory element
   2102..2121    +  misc_feature   cPPT/CTS (fragment): central polypurine tract and central termination sequence of HIV-1
   2123..2356    +  LTR            3' LTR (ΔU3): self-inactivating 3' long terminal repeat (LTR) from HIV-1
   2434..2555    +  polyA_signal   SV40 poly(A) signal: SV40 polyadenylation signal
   2595..2730    +  rep_origin     SV40 ori: SV40 origin of replication
   2751..2769    -  promoter       T7 promoter: promoter for bacteriophage T7 RNA polymerase
   2777..2932    +  CDS            lacZα (fragment): LacZα fragment of β-galactosidase; lacZ fragment
   2937..3365    +  rep_origin     f1 ori (sequence partly withheld): f1 bacteriophage origin of replication; arrow indicates direction of (+) strand synthesis
   3418..3522    +  promoter       AmpR promoter: bla
   3523..4383    +  CDS            AmpR: β-lactamase; bla; confers resistance to ampicillin, carbenicillin, and related antibiotics
   4554..5142    +  rep_origin     ori: high-copy-number ColE1/pMB1/pBR322/pUC origin of replication
   5325..5417    +  CDS            lacI (fragment): lac repressor; lacI; The lac repressor binds to the lac operator to inhibit transcription in E. coli. This inhibition can be relieved by adding lactose or isopropyl-β-D-thiogalactopyranoside (IPTG).
   5430..5451    +  protein_bind   CAP binding site: CAP binding activates transcription in the presence of cAMP. E. coli catabolite activator protein
   5466..5496    +  promoter       lac promoter: promoter for the E. coli lac operon
   5504..5520    +  protein_bind   lac operator: The lac repressor binds to the lac operator to inhibit transcription in E. coli. This inhibition can be relieved by adding lactose or isopropyl-β-D-thiogalactopyranoside (IPTG). lac repressor encoded by lacI
   5565..5583    +  promoter       T3 promoter: promoter for bacteriophage T3 RNA polymerase
   5611..5837    +  promoter       RSV promoter: Rous sarcoma virus enhancer/promoter
   5838..6018    +  LTR            5' LTR (truncated): truncated 5' long terminal repeat (LTR) from HIV-1
   6065..6190    +  misc_feature   HIV-1 Ψ: packaging signal of human immunodeficiency virus type 1
   6174..6537    +  CDS            HIV-1 gag (fragment): gag protein from human immunodeficiency virus 1; gag
   6683..6916    +  misc_feature   RRE: The Rev response element (RRE) of HIV-1 allows for Rev-dependent mRNA export from the nucleus to the cytoplasm.
   7293..7319    +  CDS            Rev (fragment): human immunodeficiency virus 1 (HIV-1) Rev protein; rev; enhances nuclear export of unspliced and incompletely spliced viral mRNAs
>Addgene plasmid #160769 | pLKO.1B CDC25C_1 | addgene full sequence | sequence record 315587 | Addgene NGS Result
GAGGGCCTATTTCCCATGATTCCTTCATATTTGCATATACGATACAAGGCTGTTAGAGAGATAATTAGAA
TTAATTTGACTGTAAACACAAAGATATTAGTACAAAATACGTGACGTAGAAAGTAATAATTTCTTGGGTA
GTTTGCAGTTTTAAAATTATGTTTTAAAATGGACTATCATATGCTTACCGTAACTTGAAAGTATTTCGAT
TTCTTGGCTTTATATATCTTGTGGAAAGGACGAGGTACCGGGTCCCATTACTACTGTTCCAACTCGAGTT
GGAACAGTAGTAATGGGACTTTTTGAATTCTAGATCTTGAGACAAATGGCAGTATTCATCCACAATTTTA
AAAGAAAAGGGGGGATTGGGGGGTACAGTGCAGGGGAAAGAATAGTAGACATAATAGCAACAGACATACA
AACTAAAGAATTACAAAAACAAATTACAAAAATTCAAAATTTTCGGGTTTATTACAGGGACAGCAGAGAT
CCACTTTGGCGCCGGCTCGAGGGGGCCCGGGTTGCGCCTTTTCCAAGGCAGCCCTGGGTTTGCGCAGGGA
CGCGGCTGCTCTGGGCGTGGTTCCGGGAAACGCAGCGGCGCCGACCCTGGGTCTCGCACATTCTTCACGT
CCGTTCGCAGCGTCACCCGGATCTTCGCCGCTACCCTTGTGGGCCCCCCGGCGACGCTTCCTGCTCCGCC
CCTAAGTCGGGAAGGTTCCTTGCGGTTCGCGGCGTGCCGGACGTGACAAACGGAAGCCGCACGTCTCACT
AGTACCCTCGCAGACGGACAGCGCCAGGGAGCAATGGCAGCGCGCCGACCGCGATGGGCTGTGGCCAATA
GCGGCTGCTCAGCAGGGCGCGCCGAGAGCAGCGGCCGGGAAGGGGCGGTGCGGGAGGCGGGGTGTGGGGC
GGTAGTGTGGGCCCTGTTCCTGCCCGCGCGGTGTTCCGCATTCTGCAAGCCTCCGGAGCGCACGTCGGCA
GTCGGCTCCCTCGTTGACCGAATCACCGACCTCTCTCCCCAGGGGGATCCACCATGGCCAAGCCTTTGTC
TCAAGAAGAATCCACCCTCATTGAAAGAGCAACGGCTACAATCAACAGCATCCCCATCTCTGAAGACTAC
AGCGTCGCCAGCGCAGCTCTCTCTAGCGACGGCCGCATCTTCACTGGTGTCAATGTATATCATTTTACTG
GGGGACCTTGTGCAGAACTCGTGGTGCTGGGCACTGCTGCTGCTGCGGCAGCTGGCAACCTGACTTGTAT
CGTCGCGATCGGAAATGAGAACAGGGGCATCTTGAGCCCCTGCGGACGGTGCCGACAGGTGCTTCTCGAT
CTGCATCCTGGGATCAAAGCCATAGTGAAGGACAGTGATGGACAGCCGACGGCAGTTGGGATTCGTGAAT
TGCTGCCCTCTGGTTATGTGTGGGAGGGCCTGCAGCTGCAGTAGTAAACGCGTTAAGTCGACAATCAACC
TCTGGATTACAAAATTTGTGAAAGATTGACTGGTATTCTTAACTATGTTGCTCCTTTTACGCTATGTGGA
TACGCTGCTTTAATGCCTTTGTATCATGCTATTGCTTCCCGTATGGCTTTCATTTTCTCCTCCTTGTATA
AATCCTGGTTGCTGTCTCTTTATGAGGAGTTGTGGCCCGTTGTCAGGCAACGTGGCGTGGTGTGCACTGT
GTTTGCTGACGCAACCCCCACTGGTTGGGGCATTGCCACCACCTGTCAGCTCCTTTCCGGGACTTTCGCT
TTCCCCCTCCCTATTGCCACGGCGGAACTCATCGCCGCCTGCCTTGCCCGCTGCTGGACAGGGGCTCGGC
TGTTGGGCACTGACAATTCCGTGGTGTTGTCGGGGAAATCATCGTCCTTTCCTTGGCTGCTCGCCTGTGT
TGCCACCTGGATTCTGCGCGGGACGTCCTTCTGCTACGTCCCTTCGGCCCTCAATCCAGCGGACCTTCCT
TCCCGCGGCCTGCTGCCGGCTCTGCGGCCTCTTCCGCGTCTTCGCCTTCGCCCTCAGACGAGTCGGATCT
CCCTTTGGGCCGCCTCCCCGCGTCGACTTTAAGACCAATGACTTACAAGGCAGCTGTAGATCTTAGCCAC
TTTTTAAAAGAAAAGGGGGGACTGGAAGGGCTAATTCACTCCCAACGAAGACAAGATCTGCTTTTTGCTT
GTACTGGGTCTCTCTGGTTAGACCAGATCTGAGCCTGGGAGCTCTCTGGCTAACTAGGGAACCCACTGCT
TAAGCCTCAATAAAGCTTGCCTTGAGTGCTTCAAGTAGTGTGTGCCCGTCTGTTGTGTGACTCTGGTAAC
TAGAGATCCCTCAGACCCTTTTAGTCAGTGTGGAAAATCTCTAGCAGTACGTATAGTAGTTCATGTCATC
TTATTATTCAGTATTTATAACTTGCAAAGAAATGAATATCAGAGAGTGAGAGGAACTTGTTTATTGCAGC
TTATAATGGTTACAAATAAAGCAATAGCATCACAAATTTCACAAATAAAGCATTTTTTTCACTGCATTCT
AGTTGTGGTTTGTCCAAACTCATCAATGTATCTTATCATGTCTGGCTCTAGCTATCCCGCCCCTAACTCC
GCCCATCCCGCCCCTAACTCCGCCCAGTTCCGCCCATTCTCCGCCCCATGGCTGACTAATTTTTTTTATT
TATGCAGAGGCCGAGGCCGCCTCGGCCTCTGAGCTATTCCAGAAGTAGTGAGGAGGCTTTTTTGGAGGCC
TAGGGACGTACCCAATTCGCCCTATAGTGAGTCGTATTACGCGCGCTCACTGGCCGTCGTTTTACAACGT
CGTGACTGGGAAAACCCTGGCGTTACCCAACTTAATCGCCTTGCAGCACATCCCCCTTTCGCCAGCTGGC
GTAATAGCGAAGAGGCCCGCACCGATCGCCCTTCCCAACAGTTGCGCAGCCTGAATGGCGAATGGG
[124 nt withheld, positions 2937-3060]
C
[91 nt withheld, positions 3062-3152]
A
[49 nt withheld, positions 3154-3202]
CCTTTGACGTTGGAGTCCACGTTCTTT
[37 nt withheld, positions 3230-3266]
ACCCTATCTCGGTCTATTCTTTTGATTTATAAGGGATTTTGCCGATTTCGGCCTATTGGTTAAAAAATGA
GCTGATTTAACAAAAATTTAACGCGAATTTTAACAAAATATTAACGCTTACAATTTAGGTGGCACTTTTC
GGGGAAATGTGCGCGGAACCCCTATTTGTTTATTTTTCTAAATACATTCAAATATGTATCCGCTCATGAG
ACAATAACCCTGATAAATGCTTCAATAATATTGAAAAAGGAAGAGTATGAGTATTCAACATTTCCGTGTC
GCCCTTATTCCCTTTTTTGCGGCATTTTGCCTTCCTGTTTTTGCTCACCCAGAAACGCTGGTGAAAGTAA
AAGATGCTGAAGATCAGTTGGGTGCACGAGTGGGTTACATCGAACTGGATCTCAACAGCGGTAAGATCCT
TGAGAGTTTTCGCCCCGAAGAACGTTTTCCAATGATGAGCACTTTTAAAGTTCTGCTATGTGGCGCGGTA
TTATCCCGTATTGACGCCGGGCAAGAGCAACTCGGTCGCCGCATACACTATTCTCAGAATGACTTGGTTG
AGTACTCACCAGTCACAGAAAAGCATCTTACGGATGGCATGACAGTAAGAGAATTATGCAGTGCTGCCAT
AACCATGAGTGATAACACTGCGGCCAACTTACTTCTGACAACGATCGGAGGACCGAAGGAGCTAACCGCT
TTTTTGCACAACATGGGGGATCATGTAACTCGCCTTGATCGTTGGGAACCGGAGCTGAATGAAGCCATAC
CAAACGACGAGCGTGACACCACGATGCCTGTAGCAATGGCAACAACGTTGCGCAAACTATTAACTGGCGA
ACTACTTACTCTAGCTTCCCGGCAACAATTAATAGACTGGATGGAGGCGGATAAAGTTGCAGGACCACTT
CTGCGCTCGGCCCTTCCGGCTGGCTGGTTTATTGCTGATAAATCTGGAGCCGGTGAGCGTGGGTCTCGCG
GTATCATTGCAGCACTGGGGCCAGATGGTAAGCCCTCCCGTATCGTAGTTATCTACACGACGGGGAGTCA
GGCAACTATGGATGAACGAAATAGACAGATCGCTGAGATAGGTGCCTCACTGATTAAGCATTGGTAACTG
TCAGACCAAGTTTACTCATATATACTTTAGATTGATTTAAAACTTCATTTTTAATTTAAAAGGATCTAGG
TGAAGATCCTTTTTGATAATCTCATGACCAAAATCCCTTAACGTGAGTTTTCGTTCCACTGAGCGTCAGA
CCCCGTAGAAAAGATCAAAGGATCTTCTTGAGATCCTTTTTTTCTGCGCGTAATCTGCTGCTTGCAAACA
AAAAAACCACCGCTACCAGCGGTGGTTTGTTTGCCGGATCAAGAGCTACCAACTCTTTTTCCGAAGGTAA
CTGGCTTCAGCAGAGCGCAGATACCAAATACTGTTCTTCTAGTGTAGCCGTAGTTAGGCCACCACTTCAA
GAACTCTGTAGCACCGCCTACATACCTCGCTCTGCTAATCCTGTTACCAGTGGCTGCTGCCAGTGGCGAT
AAGTCGTGTCTTACCGGGTTGGACTCAAGACGATAGTTACCGGATAAGGCGCAGCGGTCGGGCTGAACGG
GGGGTTCGTGCACACAGCCCAGCTTGGAGCGAACGACCTACACCGAACTGAGATACCTACAGCGTGAGCT
ATGAGAAAGCGCCACGCTTCCCGAAGGGAGAAAGGCGGACAGGTATCCGGTAAGCGGCAGGGTCGGAACA
GGAGAGCGCACGAGGGAGCTTCCAGGGGGAAACGCCTGGTATCTTTATAGTCCTGTCGGGTTTCGCCACC
TCTGACTTGAGCGTCGATTTTTGTGATGCTCGTCAGGGGGGCGGAGCCTATGGAAAAACGCCAGCAACGC
GGCCTTTTTACGGTTCCTGGCCTTTTGCTGGCCTTTTGCTCACATGTTCTTTCCTGCGTTATCCCCTGAT
TCTGTGGATAACCGTATTACCGCCTTTGAGTGAGCTGATACCGCTCGCCGCAGCCGAACGACCGAGCGCA
GCGAGTCAGTGAGCGAGGAAGCGGAAGAGCGCCCAATACGCAAACCGCCTCTCCCCGCGCGTTGGCCGAT
TCATTAATGCAGCTGGCACGACAGGTTTCCCGACTGGAAAGCGGGCAGTGAGCGCAACGCAATTAATGTG
AGTTAGCTCACTCATTAGGCACCCCAGGCTTTACACTTTATGCTTCCGGCTCGTATGTTGTGTGGAATTG
TGAGCGGATAACAATTTCACACAGGAAACAGCTATGACCATGATTACGCCAAGCGCGCAATTAACCCTCA
CTAAAGGGAACAAAAGCTGGAGCTGCAAGCTTAATGTAGTCTTATGCAATACTCTTGTAGTCTTGCAACA
TGGTAACGATGAGTTAGCAACATGCCTTACAAGGAGAGAAAAAGCACCGTGCATGCCGATTGGTGGAAGT
AAGGTGGTACGATCGTGCCTTATTAGGAAGGCAACAGACGGGTCTGACATGGATTGGACGAACCACTGAA
TTGCCGCATTGCAGAGATATTGTATTTAAGTGCCTAGCTCGATACATAAACGGGTCTCTCTGGTTAGACC
AGATCTGAGCCTGGGAGCTCTCTGGCTAACTAGGGAACCCACTGCTTAAGCCTCAATAAAGCTTGCCTTG
AGTGCTTCAAGTAGTGTGTGCCCGTCTGTTGTGTGACTCTGGTAACTAGAGATCCCTCAGACCCTTTTAG
TCAGTGTGGAAAATCTCTAGCAGTGGCGCCCGAACAGGGACTTGAAAGCGAAAGGGAAACCAGAGGAGCT
CTCTCGACGCAGGACTCGGCTTGCTGAAGCGCGCACGGCAAGAGGCGAGGGGCGGCGACTGGTGAGTACG
CCAAAAATTTTGACTAGCGGAGGCTAGAAGGAGAGAGATGGGTGCGAGAGCGTCAGTATTAAGCGGGGGA
GAATTAGATCGCGATGGGAAAAAATTCGGTTAAGGCCAGGGGGAAAGAAAAAATATAAATTAAAACATAT
AGTATGGGCAAGCAGGGAGCTAGAACGATTCGCAGTTAATCCTGGCCTGTTAGAAACATCAGAAGGCTGT
AGACAAATACTGGGACAGCTACAACCATCCCTTCAGACAGGATCAGAAGAACTTAGATCATTATATAATA
CAGTAGCAACCCTCTATTGTGTGCATCAAAGGATAGAGATAAAAGACACCAAGGAAGCTTTAGACAAGAT
AGAGGAAGAGCAAAACAAAAGTAAGACCACCGCACAGCAAGCGGCCGCTGATCTTCAGACCTGGAGGAGG
AGATATGAGGGACAATTGGAGAAGTGAATTATATAAATATAAAGTAGTAAAAATTGAACCATTAGGAGTA
GCACCCACCAAGGCAAAGAGAAGAGTGGTGCAGAGAGAAAAAAGAGCAGTGGGAATAGGAGCTTTGTTCC
TTGGGTTCTTGGGAGCAGCAGGAAGCACTATGGGCGCAGCGTCAATGACGCTGACGGTACAGGCCAGACA
ATTATTGTCTGGTATAGTGCAGCAGCAGAACAATTTGCTGAGGGCTATTGAGGCGCAACAGCATCTGTTG
CAACTCACAGTCTGGGGCATCAAGCAGCTCCAGGCAAGAATCCTGGCTGTGGAAAGATACCTAAAGGATC
AACAGCTCCTGGGGATTTGGGGTTGCTCTGGAAAACTCATTTGCACCACTGCTGTGCCTTGGAATGCTAG
TTGGAGTAATAAATCTCTGGAACAGATTTGGAATCACACGACCTGGATGGAGTGGGACAGAGAAATTAAC
AATTACACAAGCTTAATACACTCCTTAATTGAAGAATCGCAAAACCAGCAAGAAAAGAATGAACAAGAAT
TATTGGAATTAGATAAATGGGCAAGTTTGTGGAATTGGTTTAACATAACAAATTGGCTGTGGTATATAAA
ATTATTCATAATGATAGTAGGAGGCTTGGTAGGTTTAAGAATAGTTTTTGCTGTACTTTCTATAGTGAAT
AGAGTTAGGCAGGGATATTCACCATTATCGTTTCAGACCCACCTCCCAACCCCGAGGGGACCCAGA
